>Addgene plasmid #198492 | Lenti-guide-puro mMyh9 - 2 | addgene full sequence | sequence record 390766 | Addgene NGS Result
TAACAAATTGGCTGTGGTATATAAAATTATTCATAATGATAGTAGGAGGCTTGGTAGGTTTAAGAATAGT
TTTTGCTGTACTTTCTATAGTGAATAGAGTTAGGCAGGGATATTCACCATTATCGTTTCAGACCCACCTC
CCAACCCCGAGGGGACCCAGAGAGGGCCTATTTCCCATGATTCCTTCATATTTGCATATACGATACAAGG
CTGTTAGAGAGATAATTAGAATTAATTTGACTGTAAACACAAAGATATTAGTACAAAATACGTGACGTAG
AAAGTAATAATTTCTTGGGTAGTTTGCAGTTTTAAAATTATGTTTTAAAATGGACTATCATATGCTTACC
GTAACTTGAAAGTATTTCGATTTCTTGGCTTTATATATCTTGTGGAAAGGACGAAACACCGTGGACTATA
AAGCTGACGAGGTTTTAGAGCTAGAAATAGCAAGTTAAAATAAGGCTAGTCCGTTATCAACTTGAAAAAG
TGGCACCGAGTCGGTGCTTTTTTAAGCTTGGCGTAACTAGATCTTGAGACAAATGGCAGTATTCATCCAC
AATTTTAAAAGAAAAGGGGGGATTGGGGGGTACAGTGCAGGGGAAAGAATAGTAGACATAATAGCAACAG
ACATACAAACTAAAGAATTACAAAAACAAATTACAAAAATTCAAAATTTTCGGGTTTATTACAGGGACAG
CAGAGATCCACTTTGGCGCCGGCTCGAGGGGGCCCGGGTGCAAAGATGGATAAAGTTTTAAACAGAGAGG
AATCTTTGCAGCTAATGGACCTTCTAGGTCTTGAAAGGAGTGGGAATTGGCTCCGGTGCCCGTCAGTGGG
CAGAGCGCACATCGCCCACAGTCCCCGAGAAGTTGGGGGGAGGGGTCGGCAATTGATCCGGTGCCTAGAG
AAGGTGGCGCGGGGTAAACTGGGAAAGTGATGTCGTGTACTGGCTCCGCCTTTTTCCCGAGGGTGGGGGA
GAACCGTATATAAGTGCAGTAGTCGCCGTGAACGTTCTTTTTCGCAACGGGTTTGCCGCCAGAACACAGG
TAAGTGCCGTGTGTGGTTCCCGCGGGCCTGGCCTCTTTACGGGTTATGGCCCTTGCGTGCCTTGAATTAC
TTCCACCTGGCTGCAGTACGTGATTCTTGATCCCGAGCTTCGGGTTGGAAGTGGGTGGGAGAGTTCGAGG
CCTTGCGCTTAAGGAGCCCCTTCGCCTCGTGCTTGAGTTGAGGCCTGGCCTGGGCGCTGGGGCCGCCGCG
TGCGAATCTGGTGGCACCTTCGCGCCTGTCTCGCTGCTTTCGATAAGTCTCTAGCCATTTAAAATTTTTG
ATGACCTGCTGCGACGCTTTTTTTCTGGCAAGATAGTCTTGTAAATGCGGGCCAAGATCTGCACACTGGT
ATTTCGGTTTTTGGGGCCGCGGGCGGCGACGGGGCCCGTGCGTCCCAGCGCACATGTTCGGCGAGGCGGG
GCCTGCGAGCGCGGCCACCGAGAATCGGACGGGGGTAGTCTCAAGCTGGCCGGCCTGCTCTGGTGCCTGG
CCTCGCGCCGCCGTGTATCGCCCCGCCCTGGGCGGCAAGGCTGGCCCGGTCGGCACCAGTTGCGTGAGCG
GAAAGATGGCCGCTTCCCGGCCCTGCTGCAGGGAGCTCAAAATGGAGGACGCGGCGCTCGGGAGAGCGGG
CGGGTGAGTCACCCACACAAAGGAAAAGGGCCTTTCCGTCCTCAGCCGTCGCTTCATGTGACTCCACGGA
GTACCGGGCGCCGTCCAGGCACCTCGATTAGTTCTCGAGCTTTTGGAGTACGTCGTCTTTAGGTTGGGGG
GAGGGGTTTTATGCGATGGAGTTTCCCCACACTGAGTGGGTGGAGACTGAAGTTAGGCCAGCTTGGCACT
TGATGTAATTCTCCTTGGAATTTGCCCTTTTTGAGTTTGGATCTTGGTTCATTCTCAAGCCTCAGACAGT
GGTTCAAAGTTTTTTTCTTCCATTTCAGGTGTCGTGACGTACGGCCACCATGACCGAGTACAAGCCCACG
GTGCGCCTCGCCACCCGCGACGACGTCCCCAGGGCCGTACGCACCCTCGCCGCCGCGTTCGCCGACTACC
CCGCCACGCGCCACACCGTCGATCCGGACCGCCACATCGAGCGGGTCACCGAGCTGCAAGAACTCTTCCT
CACGCGCGTCGGGCTCGACATCGGCAAGGTGTGGGTCGCGGACGACGGCGCCGCCGTGGCGGTCTGGACC
ACGCCGGAGAGCGTCGAAGCGGGGGCGGTGTTCGCCGAGATCGGCCCGCGCATGGCCGAGTTGAGCGGTT
CCCGGCTGGCCGCGCAGCAACAGATGGAAGGCCTCCTGGCGCCGCACCGGCCCAAGGAGCCCGCGTGGTT
CCTGGCCACCGTCGGAGTCTCGCCCGACCACCAGGGCAAGGGTCTGGGCAGCGCCGTCGTGCTCCCCGGA
GTGGAGGCGGCCGAGCGCGCCGGGGTGCCCGCCTTCCTGGAGACCTCCGCGCCCCGCAACCTCCCCTTCT
ACGAGCGGCTCGGCTTCACCGTCACCGCCGACGTCGAGGTGCCCGAAGGACCGCGCACCTGGTGCATGAC
CCGCAAGCCCGGTGCCTGAACGCGTTAAGTCGACAATCAACCTCTGGATTACAAAATTTGTGAAAGATTG
ACTGGTATTCTTAACTATGTTGCTCCTTTTACGCTATGTGGATACGCTGCTTTAATGCCTTTGTATCATG
CTATTGCTTCCCGTATGGCTTTCATTTTCTCCTCCTTGTATAAATCCTGGTTGCTGTCTCTTTATGAGGA
GTTGTGGCCCGTTGTCAGGCAACGTGGCGTGGTGTGCACTGTGTTTGCTGACGCAACCCCCACTGGTTGG
GGCATTGCCACCACCTGTCAGCTCCTTTCCGGGACTTTCGCTTTCCCCCTCCCTATTGCCACGGCGGAAC
TCATCGCCGCCTGCCTTGCCCGCTGCTGGACAGGGGCTCGGCTGTTGGGCACTGACAATTCCGTGGTGTT
GTCGGGGAAATCATCGTCCTTTCCTTGGCTGCTCGCCTGTGTTGCCACCTGGATTCTGCGCGGGACGTCC
TTCTGCTACGTCCCTTCGGCCCTCAATCCAGCGGACCTTCCTTCCCGCGGCCTGCTGCCGGCTCTGCGGC
CTCTTCCGCGTCTTCGCCTTCGCCCTCAGACGAGTCGGATCTCCCTTTGGGCCGCCTCCCCGCGTCGACT
TTAAGACCAATGACTTACAAGGCAGCTGTAGATCTTAGCCACTTTTTAAAAGAAAAGGGGGGACTGGAAG
GGCTAATTCACTCCCAACGAAGACAAGATCTGCTTTTTGCTTGTACTGGGTCTCTCTGGTTAGACCAGAT
CTGAGCCTGGGAGCTCTCTGGCTAACTAGGGAACCCACTGCTTAAGCCTCAATAAAGCTTGCCTTGAGTG
CTTCAAGTAGTGTGTGCCCGTCTGTTGTGTGACTCTGGTAACTAGAGATCCCTCAGACCCTTTTAGTCAG
TGTGGAAAATCTCTAGCAGTACGTATAGTAGTTCATGTCATCTTATTATTCAGTATTTATAACTTGCAAA
GAAATGAATATCAGAGAGTGAGAGGAACTTGTTTATTGCAGCTTATAATGGTTACAAATAAAGCAATAGC
ATCACAAATTTCACAAATAAAGCATTTTTTTCACTGCATTCTAGTTGTGGTTTGTCCAAACTCATCAATG
TATCTTATCATGTCTGGCTCTAGCTATCCCGCCCCTAACTCCGCCCATCCCGCCCCTAACTCCGCCCAGT
TCCGCCCATTCTCCGCCCCATGGCTGACTAATTTTTTTTATTTATGCAGAGGCCGAGGCCGCCTCGGCCT
CTGAGCTATTCCAGAAGTAGTGAGGAGGCTTTTTTGGAGGCCTAGGGACGTACCCAATTCGCCCTATAGT
GAGTCGTATTACGCGCGCTCACTGGCCGTCGTTTTACAACGTCGTGACTGGGAAAACCCTGGCGTTACCC
AACTTAATCGCCTTGCAGCACATCCCCCTTTCGCCAGCTGGCGTAATAGCGAAGAGGCCCGCACCGATCG
CCCTTCCCAACAGTTGCGCAGCCTGAATGGCGAATGGG
[124 nt withheld, positions 4099-4222]
C
[91 nt withheld, positions 4224-4314]
A
[49 nt withheld, positions 4316-4364]
CCTTTGACGTTGGAGTCCACGTTCTTT
[37 nt withheld, positions 4392-4428]
ACCCTATCTCGGTCTATTCTTTTGATTTATAAGGGATTTTGCCGATTTCGGCCTATTGGTTAAAAAATGA
GCTGATTTAACAAAAATTTAACGCGAATTTTAACAAAATATTAACGCTTACAATTTAGGTGGCACTTTTC
GGGGAAATGTGCGCGGAACCCCTATTTGTTTATTTTTCTAAATACATTCAAATATGTATCCGCTCATGAG
ACAATAACCCTGATAAATGCTTCAATAATATTGAAAAAGGAAGAGTATGAGTATTCAACATTTCCGTGTC
GCCCTTATTCCCTTTTTTGCGGCATTTTGCCTTCCTGTTTTTGCTCACCCAGAAACGCTGGTGAAAGTAA
AAGATGCTGAAGATCAGTTGGGTGCACGAGTGGGTTACATCGAACTGGATCTCAACAGCGGTAAGATCCT
TGAGAGTTTTCGCCCCGAAGAACGTTTTCCAATGATGAGCACTTTTAAAGTTCTGCTATGTGGCGCGGTA
TTATCCCGTATTGACGCCGGGCAAGAGCAACTCGGTCGCCGCATACACTATTCTCAGAATGACTTGGTTG
AGTACTCACCAGTCACAGAAAAGCATCTTACGGATGGCATGACAGTAAGAGAATTATGCAGTGCTGCCAT
AACCATGAGTGATAACACTGCGGCCAACTTACTTCTGACAACGATCGGAGGACCGAAGGAGCTAACCGCT
TTTTTGCACAACATGGGGGATCATGTAACTCGCCTTGATCGTTGGGAACCGGAGCTGAATGAAGCCATAC
CAAACGACGAGCGTGACACCACGATGCCTGTAGCAATGGCAACAACGTTGCGCAAACTATTAACTGGCGA
ACTACTTACTCTAGCTTCCCGGCAACAATTAATAGACTGGATGGAGGCGGATAAAGTTGCAGGACCACTT
CTGCGCTCGGCCCTTCCGGCTGGCTGGTTTATTGCTGATAAATCTGGAGCCGGTGAGCGTGGGTCTCGCG
GTATCATTGCAGCACTGGGGCCAGATGGTAAGCCCTCCCGTATCGTAGTTATCTACACGACGGGGAGTCA
GGCAACTATGGATGAACGAAATAGACAGATCGCTGAGATAGGTGCCTCACTGATTAAGCATTGGTAACTG
TCAGACCAAGTTTACTCATATATACTTTAGATTGATTTAAAACTTCATTTTTAATTTAAAAGGATCTAGG
TGAAGATCCTTTTTGATAATCTCATGACCAAAATCCCTTAACGTGAGTTTTCGTTCCACTGAGCGTCAGA
CCCCGTAGAAAAGATCAAAGGATCTTCTTGAGATCCTTTTTTTCTGCGCGTAATCTGCTGCTTGCAAACA
AAAAAACCACCGCTACCAGCGGTGGTTTGTTTGCCGGATCAAGAGCTACCAACTCTTTTTCCGAAGGTAA
CTGGCTTCAGCAGAGCGCAGATACCAAATACTGTTCTTCTAGTGTAGCCGTAGTTAGGCCACCACTTCAA
GAACTCTGTAGCACCGCCTACATACCTCGCTCTGCTAATCCTGTTACCAGTGGCTGCTGCCAGTGGCGAT
AAGTCGTGTCTTACCGGGTTGGACTCAAGACGATAGTTACCGGATAAGGCGCAGCGGTCGGGCTGAACGG
GGGGTTCGTGCACACAGCCCAGCTTGGAGCGAACGACCTACACCGAACTGAGATACCTACAGCGTGAGCT
ATGAGAAAGCGCCACGCTTCCCGAAGGGAGAAAGGCGGACAGGTATCCGGTAAGCGGCAGGGTCGGAACA
GGAGAGCGCACGAGGGAGCTTCCAGGGGGAAACGCCTGGTATCTTTATAGTCCTGTCGGGTTTCGCCACC
TCTGACTTGAGCGTCGATTTTTGTGATGCTCGTCAGGGGGGCGGAGCCTATGGAAAAACGCCAGCAACGC
GGCCTTTTTACGGTTCCTGGCCTTTTGCTGGCCTTTTGCTCACATGTTCTTTCCTGCGTTATCCCCTGAT
TCTGTGGATAACCGTATTACCGCCTTTGAGTGAGCTGATACCGCTCGCCGCAGCCGAACGACCGAGCGCA
GCGAGTCAGTGAGCGAGGAAGCGGAAGAGCGCCCAATACGCAAACCGCCTCTCCCCGCGCGTTGGCCGAT
TCATTAATGCAGCTGGCACGACAGGTTTCCCGACTGGAAAGCGGGCAGTGAGCGCAACGCAATTAATGTG
AGTTAGCTCACTCATTAGGCACCCCAGGCTTTACACTTTATGCTTCCGGCTCGTATGTTGTGTGGAATTG
TGAGCGGATAACAATTTCACACAGGAAACAGCTATGACCATGATTACGCCAAGCGCGCAATTAACCCTCA
CTAAAGGGAACAAAAGCTGGAGCTGCAAGCTTAATGTAGTCTTATGCAATACTCTTGTAGTCTTGCAACA
TGGTAACGATGAGTTAGCAACATGCCTTACAAGGAGAGAAAAAGCACCGTGCATGCCGATTGGTGGAAGT
AAGGTGGTACGATCGTGCCTTATTAGGAAGGCAACAGACGGGTCTGACATGGATTGGACGAACCACTGAA
TTGCCGCATTGCAGAGATATTGTATTTAAGTGCCTAGCTCGATACATAAACGGGTCTCTCTGGTTAGACC
AGATCTGAGCCTGGGAGCTCTCTGGCTAACTAGGGAACCCACTGCTTAAGCCTCAATAAAGCTTGCCTTG
AGTGCTTCAAGTAGTGTGTGCCCGTCTGTTGTGTGACTCTGGTAACTAGAGATCCCTCAGACCCTTTTAG
TCAGTGTGGAAAATCTCTAGCAGTGGCGCCCGAACAGGGACTTGAAAGCGAAAGGGAAACCAGAGGAGCT
CTCTCGACGCAGGACTCGGCTTGCTGAAGCGCGCACGGCAAGAGGCGAGGGGCGGCGACTGGTGAGTACG
CCAAAAATTTTGACTAGCGGAGGCTAGAAGGAGAGAGATGGGTGCGAGAGCGTCAGTATTAAGCGGGGGA
GAATTAGATCGCGATGGGAAAAAATTCGGTTAAGGCCAGGGGGAAAGAAAAAATATAAATTAAAACATAT
AGTATGGGCAAGCAGGGAGCTAGAACGATTCGCAGTTAATCCTGGCCTGTTAGAAACATCAGAAGGCTGT
AGACAAATACTGGGACAGCTACAACCATCCCTTCAGACAGGATCAGAAGAACTTAGATCATTATATAATA
CAGTAGCAACCCTCTATTGTGTGCATCAAAGGATAGAGATAAAAGACACCAAGGAAGCTTTAGACAAGAT
AGAGGAAGAGCAAAACAAAAGTAAGACCACCGCACAGCAAGCGGCCGCTGATCTTCAGACCTGGAGGAGG
AGATATGAGGGACAATTGGAGAAGTGAATTATATAAATATAAAGTAGTAAAAATTGAACCATTAGGAGTA
GCACCCACCAAGGCAAAGAGAAGAGTGGTGCAGAGAGAAAAAAGAGCAGTGGGAATAGGAGCTTTGTTCC
TTGGGTTCTTGGGAGCAGCAGGAAGCACTATGGGCGCAGCGTCAATGACGCTGACGGTACAGGCCAGACA
ATTATTGTCTGGTATAGTGCAGCAGCAGAACAATTTGCTGAGGGCTATTGAGGCGCAACAGCATCTGTTG
CAACTCACAGTCTGGGGCATCAAGCAGCTCCAGGCAAGAATCCTGGCTGTGGAAAGATACCTAAAGGATC
AACAGCTCCTGGGGATTTGGGGTTGCTCTGGAAAACTCATTTGCACCACTGCTGTGCCTTGGAATGCTAG
TTGGAGTAATAAATCTCTGGAACAGATTTGGAATCACACGACCTGGATGGAGTGGGACAGAGAAATTAAC
AATTACACAAGCTTAATACACTCCTTAATTGAAGAATCGCAAAACCAGCAAGAAAAGAATGAACAAGAAT
TATTGGAATTAGATAAATGGGCAAGTTTGTGGAATTGGTTTAACA
Features (pLannotate 1.2.2; 29 found; start..end, strand, type, name):
      3..158     +  CDS            env (fragment): ENV_HV1H2 - Experimental evidence at protein level: Swiss-Prot protein existence level 1. [Transmembrane protein gp41]: Acts as a class I viral fusion protein. Under the current model, the protein has at least 3 conformational states: pre-fusion native state, pre-hairpin intermediate state, and post-fusion hairpin state. During fusion of viral and target intracellular membranes, the coiled coil regions (heptad repeats) assume a trimer-of-hairpins structure, positioning the fusion peptide in close proximity to the C-terminal region of the ectodomain. The formation of this structure appears to d
    162..402     +  promoter       U6 promoter: RNA polymerase III promoter for human U6 snRNA
    432..507     +  misc_RNA       gRNA scaffold: guide RNA scaffold for the Streptococcus pyogenes CRISPR/Cas9 system
    563..680     +  misc_feature   cPPT/CTS: central polypurine tract and central termination sequence of HIV-1
    746..812     +  CDS            small t antigen (fragment): SV40 (simian virus 40) small t antigen
    838..1049    +  promoter       EF-1α core promoter: core promoter for human elongation factor EF-1α
   1050..1988    +  intron         EF-1α intron A: intron upstream of the start codon of human EF-1α
   2010..2609    +  CDS            PuroR (fragment): puromycin N-acetyltransferase; pac from Streptomyces; confers resistance to puromycin
   2625..3213    +  misc_feature   WPRE: woodchuck hepatitis virus posttranscriptional regulatory element
   3264..3283    +  misc_feature   cPPT/CTS (fragment): central polypurine tract and central termination sequence of HIV-1
   3285..3518    +  LTR            3' LTR (ΔU3): self-inactivating 3' long terminal repeat (LTR) from HIV-1
   3596..3717    +  polyA_signal   SV40 poly(A) signal: SV40 polyadenylation signal
   3757..3892    +  rep_origin     SV40 ori: SV40 origin of replication
   3913..3931    -  promoter       T7 promoter: promoter for bacteriophage T7 RNA polymerase
   3939..4094    +  CDS            lacZα (fragment): LacZα fragment of β-galactosidase; lacZ fragment
   4099..4527    +  rep_origin     f1 ori (sequence partly withheld): f1 bacteriophage origin of replication; arrow indicates direction of (+) strand synthesis
   4580..4684    +  promoter       AmpR promoter: bla
   4685..5545    +  CDS            AmpR: β-lactamase; bla; confers resistance to ampicillin, carbenicillin, and related antibiotics
   5716..6304    +  rep_origin     ori: high-copy-number ColE1/pMB1/pBR322/pUC origin of replication
   6487..6579    +  CDS            lacI (fragment): lac repressor; lacI; The lac repressor binds to the lac operator to inhibit transcription in E. coli. This inhibition can be relieved by adding lactose or isopropyl-β-D-thiogalactopyranoside (IPTG).
   6592..6613    +  protein_bind   CAP binding site: CAP binding activates transcription in the presence of cAMP. E. coli catabolite activator protein
   6628..6658    +  promoter       lac promoter: promoter for the E. coli lac operon
   6666..6682    +  protein_bind   lac operator: The lac repressor binds to the lac operator to inhibit transcription in E. coli. This inhibition can be relieved by adding lactose or isopropyl-β-D-thiogalactopyranoside (IPTG). lac repressor encoded by lacI
   6727..6745    +  promoter       T3 promoter: promoter for bacteriophage T3 RNA polymerase
   6773..6999    +  promoter       RSV promoter: Rous sarcoma virus enhancer/promoter
   7000..7180    +  LTR            5' LTR (truncated): truncated 5' long terminal repeat (LTR) from HIV-1
   7227..7352    +  misc_feature   HIV-1 Ψ: packaging signal of human immunodeficiency virus type 1
   7336..7699    +  CDS            HIV-1 gag (fragment): gag protein from human immunodeficiency virus 1; gag
   7845..8078    +  misc_feature   RRE: The Rev response element (RRE) of HIV-1 allows for Rev-dependent mRNA export from the nucleus to the cytoplasm.
