[The description below was written by a language model from this plasmid's Addgene catalogue record and pLannotate feature annotations shown in this document.]
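Description:
Lenti-guide-puro mMyh9 - 2 is a lentiviral guide RNA expression plasmid built on the lenti-guide puro backbone, carrying a 20-nt spacer directed against mouse Myh9, the gene for non-muscle myosin heavy chain IIA. It is the second of the Myh9 guides in its series. The annotated full sequence is 8,323 nt. In bacteria the plasmid replicates from a high-copy ColE1/pUC-type origin and is selected with ampicillin through the bla gene. An f1 origin and remnants of a lac/T7/T3 cloning region are also present in the backbone.

The transfer cassette has the layout of a third-generation, self-inactivating HIV-1 vector. An RSV promoter replaces the U3 region of a truncated 5' LTR to drive genomic RNA synthesis in packaging cells, followed by the Ψ packaging signal with a gag fragment, the Rev response element for nuclear export, and an env fragment. A human U6 RNA polymerase III promoter then transcribes the Myh9 spacer, which sits in the gap before the Streptococcus pyogenes Cas9 gRNA scaffold. Downstream, a cPPT/CTS element aids nuclear import of the provirus. An EF-1α core promoter with its intron A expresses puromycin N-acetyltransferase for selection of transduced mammalian cells. A WPRE enhances transcript expression, and the ΔU3 3' LTR inactivates the viral promoter after integration. An SV40 poly(A) signal and SV40 origin lie outside the LTRs.

No Cas9 coding sequence is annotated, so the nuclease must be supplied separately, for example in Cas9-expressing cells. The stated purpose is stable lentiviral expression of this guide. The associated publication describes a genome-wide screen for regulators of LRRK2 kinase, though the record does not state the guide's specific role in that work.
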