Addgene plasmid #198492: Lenti-guide-puro mMyh9 - 2
Purpose: lentiviral stable expression of mMyh9 gRNA 2
Depositing lab: Suzanne Pfeffer. Depositing organization: Stanford University. Publication: Genome-wide screen reveals Rab12 GTPase as a critical activator of Parkinson's disease-linked LRRK2 kinase. Dhekne HS, Tonelli F, Yeshaw WM, Chiang CY, Limouse C, Jaimon E, Purlyte E, Alessi DR, Pfeffer SR. Elife. 2023 Oct 24;12:e87098. doi: 10.7554/eLife.87098. PubMed 37874635.
Backbone
  Vector backbone: lenti-guide puro
  Vector type: Mammalian Expression, Lentiviral
  Selectable markers: Puromycin
Growth in bacteria
  Bacterial resistance: Ampicillin, 100 μg/mL
  Growth temperature: 37°C
  Growth strain: NEB Stable
  Copy number: High Copy
Gene/Insert
  Gene/Insert name: mMyh9
  gRNA/shRNA sequence: TGGACTATAAAGCTGACGAG
  Species: M. musculus (mouse)
  Insert size (bp): 20
  Entrez Gene: Myh9 (a.k.a. Fltn, Myhn-1, Myhn1, NMHC II-A, NMHCIIA, NMMHC-A, NMMHC-IIA, TU72.6)
  Promoter: U6
  Cloning method: Restriction Enzyme; 5′ cloning site Unknown (unknown if destroyed); 3′ cloning site Unknown (unknown if destroyed)
  Sequencing primers: 5′ gcctatttcccatgattccttc
Terms and licenses: Academic/Nonprofit Terms; Industry Terms: Not Available to Industry
Depositor comments: Please visit https://www.biorxiv.org/content/10.1101/2023.02.17.529028v1 for bioRxiv preprint.
How to cite: Lenti-guide-puro mMyh9 - 2 was a gift from Suzanne Pfeffer (Addgene plasmid # 198492 ; http://n2t.net/addgene:198492 ; RRID:Addgene_198492)
